Addgene plasmid #39687: KHBD00610
Depositing lab: Bart Deplancke. Depositing organization: Swiss Federal Institute of Technology (EPFL). Publication: Automated protein-DNA interaction screening of Drosophila regulatory elements. Korneel Hens, Jean-Daniel Feuz, Alina Isakova, Antonina Lagovitina, Andreas Massouras, Julien Bryois, Patrick Callaerts, Susan E. Celniker, Bart Deplancke. Nat Methods. 2011 Oct 30;8(12):1065-70. 10.1038/nmeth.1763 PubMed 22037703.
Backbone
  Vector backbone: pDONR221
  Backbone manufacturer: Invitrogen
  Backbone size w/o insert (bp): 2536
  Vector type: Gateway DONR vector
Growth in bacteria
  Bacterial resistance: Kanamycin, 50 μg/mL
  Growth temperature: 37°C
  Growth strain: DH5alpha
  Copy number: High Copy
Gene/Insert
  Gene/Insert name: CG31169 (alt name: FBgn0051169)
  Species: D. melanogaster (fly)
  Insert size (bp): 540
  Entrez Gene: CG43342 (a.k.a. Dmel_CG43342, CG12757, CG31169, Dmel\CG43342, Dmel_CG31169, gpdh-3)
  Promoter: none
  Cloning method: Gateway Cloning
  Sequencing primers: 5′ M13-F20; 3′ M13R
Terms and licenses: Academic/Nonprofit Terms; Industry Terms: Not Available to Industry
Depositor comments: Please note that the ORFs in this collection were cloned open-ended (without a stop codon).
How to cite: KHBD00610 was a gift from Bart Deplancke (Addgene plasmid # 39687 ; http://n2t.net/addgene:39687 ; RRID:Addgene_39687)
