[The description below was written by a language model from this plasmid's Addgene catalogue record.]
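Description:
KHBD00610 is a Gateway entry clone built in the pDONR221 backbone (Invitrogen), carrying a 540 bp insert corresponding to the Drosophila melanogaster gene CG31169 (FBgn0051169). The gene record now maps this annotation to CG43342, for which CG31169 and CG12757 are listed as aliases. The plasmid is a high-copy bacterial vector propagated in standard E. coli cloning strains under kanamycin selection. The insert was introduced by Gateway cloning, which for a pDONR vector means a BP recombination that replaces the donor cassette with the ORF and leaves it flanked by attL sites. No feature table is provided, so these sites and the replication origin are inferred from the backbone type rather than listed in the record. M13 forward and reverse priming sites on either side of the insert are used for sequence verification.

There is no promoter driving the insert, as expected for an entry clone: the plasmid is not meant for expression itself but serves as a shuttle from which the ORF can be moved by LR recombination into any compatible destination vector. The depositor notes that ORFs in this collection were cloned open-ended, without a stop codon, so the coding sequence can be read through into C-terminal fusion partners supplied by the destination vector as well as joined to N-terminal tags or domains. The clone belongs to a collection associated with work on automated protein–DNA interaction screening of Drosophila regulatory elements, which suggests its intended use is generating fusion constructs for such interaction assays. The record does not specify which destination vectors or fusion partners were used.
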