>Addgene plasmid #39687 | KHBD00610 | depositor partial sequence | sequence record 50127 | KHBD00610 sequence 540 bps
ATGTGGAACACTTCAAATGTGTATGATGAAACGACCTCTGAAAATGGCGACAACGAAGAGCAGAAAGCTT
CATACATTAAAGAAGATCATATAGAGACCGAGAGGAAAAGTTTGCTACTCATCAAACGGAACAACGTAGC
CCTACAGAAAAGACAGCTACCCTACTCAAGGCCAACGCCGCAGAACCGCCAGGAACTTGTCGAGAGCATC
GAACAAGACCGTAAAGTGCTGTCGGCGTACTTCAAAAGGTTGAGCTCCCAGCGAGATGAAGTCACTTCAC
CAAATGCAGCTCCACCGGCGGCTGATTCCCCTGTTCCTCAGAGAAACAGCTACGATCTTTTCTTTGAGAG
CGCCTGCATCAGTGTCAAAGGCTTGCCACCCAAACTGGCGGCGGAAGCCAAGAGCCGCATCTCCCAGATA
ATCACCGAGTTCGAAATCCGCGCCATATCAGAAATGGAGGCCCAGCAGGAGCACAAAATGCGGGCCCAGA
ACAGAATGGATAATGCGTCCGGGGTTGTTTACGAGTTTCGTCCCTGCTCG
