>Addgene plasmid #39687 | KHBD00610 | addgene partial sequence | sequence record 51980 | M13Rev
GCTTTCTTATAATGCCAACTTTGTACAAGAAAGTTGGCAACGAGCAGGGACGAAACTCGTAAACAACCCC
GGACGCATTATCCATTCTGTTCTGGGCCCGCATTTTGTGCTCCTGCTGGGCCTCCATTTCTGATATGGCG
CGGATTTCGAACTCGGTGATTATCTGGGAGATGCGGCTCTTGGCTTCCGCCGCCAGTTTGGGTGGCAAGC
CTTTGACACTGATGCAGGCGCTCTCAAAGAAAAGATCGTAGCTGTTTCTCTGAGGAACAGGGGAATCAGC
CGCCGGTGGAGCTGCATTTGGTGAAGTGACTTCATCTCGCTGGGAGCTCAACCTTTTGAAGTACGCCGAC
AGCACTTTACGGTCTTGTTCGATGCTCTCGACAAGTTCCTGGCGGTTCTGCGGCGTTGGCCTTGAGTAGG
GTAGCTGTCTTTTCTGTAGGGCTACGTTGTTCCGTTTGATGAGTAGCAAACTTTTCCTCTCGGTCTCTAT
ATGATCTTCTTTAATGTATGAAGCTTTCTGCTCTTCGTTGTCGCCATTTTCAGAGGTCGTTTCATCATAC
ACATTTGAAGTGTTCCACATGGTGCCAACTTTTTTGTACAAAGTTGGCATTATAAAAAAGCAT
